>Addgene plasmid #168537 | pDONR223 SARS-CoV-1 ORF6_nostop | depositor partial sequence | sequence record 326746 | Inserted CDS without stop codon
ATGTTTCATCTTGTTGACTTCCAGGTTACAATAGCAGAGATATTGATTATCATTATGAGGACTTTCAGGA
TTGCTATTTGGAATCTTGACGTTATAATAAGTTCAATAGTGAGACAATTATTTAAGCCTCTAACTAAGAA
GAATTATTCGGAGTTAGATGATGAAGAACCTATGGAGTTAGATTATCCA
